Addgene plasmid #100548: pEF1a-BirA-V5-neo
Purpose: Expresses C-terminal V5-tagged BirA biotin ligase
Depositing lab: Jian Xu. Depositing organization: University of Texas Southwestern Medical Center. Publication: In Situ Capture of Chromatin Interactions by Biotinylated dCas9. Liu X, Zhang Y, Chen Y, Li M, Zhou F, Li K, Cao H, Ni M, Liu Y, Gu Z, Dickerson KE, Xie S, Hon GC, Xuan Z, Zhang MQ, Shao Z, Xu J. Cell. 2017 Aug 24;170(5):1028-1043.e19. doi: 10.1016/j.cell.2017.08.003. PubMed 28841410.
Backbone
  Vector backbone: pEF1a-V5-neo
  Backbone size w/o insert (bp): 6174
  Total vector size (bp): 7088
  Vector type: Mammalian Expression
  Selectable markers: Neomycin (select with G418)
Growth in bacteria
  Bacterial resistance: Ampicillin, 100 μg/mL
  Growth temperature: 37°C
  Growth strain: DH5alpha
  Copy number: Unknown
Gene/Insert
  Gene/Insert name: C-terminal V5-tagged BirA
  Species: E. coli
  Insert size (bp): 963
  Promoter: Human EF1a
  Tag / fusion protein: V5, His (C terminal on insert)
  Cloning method: Gibson Cloning
  Sequencing primers: 5′ TAATACGACTCACTATAGGG; 3′ TAGAAGGCACAGTCGAGG
Terms and licenses: Academic/Nonprofit Terms; Industry Terms: Not Available to Industry
How to cite: pEF1a-BirA-V5-neo was a gift from Jian Xu (Addgene plasmid # 100548 ; http://n2t.net/addgene:100548 ; RRID:Addgene_100548)
