[The description below was written by a language model from this plasmid's Addgene catalogue record and pLannotate feature annotations shown in this document.]
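Description:
pEF1a-BirA-V5-neo is a 7,088 bp mammalian expression plasmid built on the pEF1a-V5-neo backbone that produces the E. coli biotin ligase BirA in mammalian cells. In bacteria it is maintained through a high-copy ColE1/pUC-type origin and selected with ampicillin via the β-lactamase gene. An f1 phage origin is also present. For mammalian cells, a separate cassette places the neomycin phosphotransferase gene under the SV40 enhancer/early promoter with an SV40 polyadenylation signal, allowing G418 selection of stably transfected populations.

The payload is the 963 bp birA coding sequence, inserted by Gibson cloning downstream of the strong constitutive human EF-1α promoter and terminated by the bovine growth hormone polyadenylation signal. A T7 promoter lies between the EF-1α promoter and the open reading frame and, as in many such backbones, also serves as a sequencing primer site. BirA is fused at its C terminus to a V5 epitope, which permits detection of the enzyme by immunoblotting or immunostaining. The catalogue entry also lists a C-terminal His tag, although the feature table annotates only the V5 tag. Several short annotated fragments (ble, lacI, CMV enhancer, SV40 small t antigen, bom) appear to be backbone remnants rather than functional elements.

BirA activates biotin and transfers it to a specific lysine in its natural substrate or in short acceptor peptides, so co-expressing it with a protein carrying such a tag gives site-specific in vivo biotinylation. The associated publication describes in situ capture of chromatin interactions using biotinylated dCas9, which suggests this plasmid supplies the ligase needed to biotinylate a tagged dCas9 for streptavidin-based purification of targeted genomic loci.
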