Features (pLannotate 1.2.2; 21 found; start..end, strand, type, name):
     18..347     +  promoter       SV40 promoter: SV40 enhancer and early promoter
    414..1205    +  CDS            neo: KKA2_KLEPN - Also known as kan, nptII. Experimental evidence at protein level: Swiss-Prot protein existence level 1. Resistance to kanamycin, neomycin, paromomycin, ribostamycin, butirosin and gentamicin B. From Klebsiella pneumoniae.
   1231..1389    +  CDS            ble (fragment): BLE_KLEPN - Experimental evidence at protein level: Swiss-Prot protein existence level 1. Binding protein with a strong affinity to the bleomycin family of antibiotics. Binds to CL990; an antimitotic-antibiotic compound. From Klebsiella pneumoniae.
   1384..1505    +  polyA_signal   SV40 poly(A) signal: SV40 polyadenylation signal
   1578..1594    -  protein_bind   lac operator: The lac repressor binds to the lac operator to inhibit transcription in E. coli. This inhibition can be relieved by adding lactose or isopropyl-β-D-thiogalactopyranoside (IPTG). lac repressor encoded by lacI
   1602..1632    -  promoter       lac promoter: promoter for the E. coli lac operon
   1647..1668    -  protein_bind   CAP binding site: CAP binding activates transcription in the presence of cAMP. E. coli catabolite activator protein
   1681..1773    -  CDS            lacI (fragment): lac repressor; lacI; The lac repressor binds to the lac operator to inhibit transcription in E. coli. This inhibition can be relieved by adding lactose or isopropyl-β-D-thiogalactopyranoside (IPTG).
   1945..2533    -  rep_origin     ori: high-copy-number ColE1/pMB1/pBR322/pUC origin of replication
   2704..3564    -  CDS            AmpR: β-lactamase; bla; confers resistance to ampicillin, carbenicillin, and related antibiotics
   3565..3669    -  promoter       AmpR promoter: bla
   3728..3780    -  misc_feature   bom (fragment): basis of mobility region from pBR322
   3935..3953    +  enhancer       CMV enhancer (fragment): human cytomegalovirus immediate early enhancer
   3978..4044    +  CDS            small t antigen (fragment): SV40 (simian virus 40) small t antigen
   4051..5229    +  promoter       EF-1α promoter: strong constitutive promoter for human elongation factor EF-1α
   5246..5264    +  promoter       T7 promoter: promoter for bacteriophage T7 RNA polymerase
   5316..6278    +  CDS            birA: BIRA_ECOLI - Also known as bioR, dhbB. Experimental evidence at protein level: Swiss-Prot protein existence level 1. Acts both as a biotin--[acetyl-CoA-carboxylase] ligase and a biotin-operon repressor. In the presence of ATP, BirA activates biotin to form the BirA-biotinyl-5'-adenylate (BirA-bio-5'-AMP or holoBirA) complex. HoloBirA can either transfer the biotinyl moiety to the biotin carboxyl carrier protein (BCCP) subunit of acetyl-CoA carboxylase, or bind to the biotin operator site and inhibit transcription of the operon. From Escherichia coli (strain K12).
   6297..6338    +  CDS            V5 tag: epitope tag from simian virus 5
   6394..6618    +  polyA_signal   bGH poly(A) signal: bovine growth hormone polyadenylation signal
   6622..6643    +  promoter       SV40 promoter (fragment): SV40 enhancer and early promoter
   6664..4       +  rep_origin     f1 ori (across the origin) (sequence partly withheld): f1 bacteriophage origin of replication; arrow indicates direction of (+) strand synthesis
>Addgene plasmid #100548 | pEF1a-BirA-V5-neo | addgene full sequence | sequence record 364401 | Addgene NGS Result
AATTAATTCTGTGGAATGTGTGTCAGTTAGGGTGTGGAAAGTCCCCAGGCTCCCCAGCAGGCAGAAGTAT
GCAAAGCATGCATCTCAATTAGTCAGCAACCAGGTGTGGAAAGTCCCCAGGCTCCCCAGCAGGCAGAAGT
ATGCAAAGCATGCATCTCAATTAGTCAGCAACCATAGTCCCGCCCCTAACTCCGCCCATCCCGCCCCTAA
CTCCGCCCAGTTCCGCCCATTCTCCGCCCCATGGCTGACTAATTTTTTTTATTTATGCAGAGGCCGAGGC
CGCCTCTGCCTCTGAGCTATTCCAGAAGTAGTGAGGAGGCTTTTTTGGAGGCCTAGGCTTTTGCAAAAAG
CTCCCGGGAGCTTGTATATCCATTTTCGGATCTGATCAAGAGACAGGATGAGGATCGTTTCGCATGATTG
AACAAGATGGATTGCACGCAGGTTCTCCGGCCGCTTGGGTGGAGAGGCTATTCGGCTATGACTGGGCACA
ACAGACAATCGGCTGCTCTGATGCCGCCGTGTTCCGGCTGTCAGCGCAGGGGCGCCCGGTTCTTTTTGTC
AAGACCGACCTGTCCGGTGCCCTGAATGAACTGCAGGACGAGGCAGCGCGGCTATCGTGGCTGGCCACGA
CGGGCGTTCCTTGCGCAGCTGTGCTCGACGTTGTCACTGAAGCGGGAAGGGACTGGCTGCTATTGGGCGA
AGTGCCGGGGCAGGATCTCCTGTCATCTCACCTTGCTCCTGCCGAGAAAGTATCCATCATGGCTGATGCA
ATGCGGCGGCTGCATACGCTTGATCCGGCTACCTGCCCATTCGACCACCAAGCGAAACATCGCATCGAGC
GAGCACGTACTCGGATGGAAGCCGGTCTTGTCGATCAGGATGATCTGGACGAAGAGCATCAGGGGCTCGC
GCCAGCCGAACTGTTCGCCAGGCTCAAGGCGCGCATGCCCGACGGCGAGGATCTCGTCGTGACCCATGGC
GATGCCTGCTTGCCGAATATCATGGTGGAAAATGGCCGCTTTTCTGGATTCATCGACTGTGGCCGGCTGG
GTGTGGCGGACCGCTATCAGGACATAGCGTTGGCTACCCGTGATATTGCTGAAGAGCTTGGCGGCGAATG
GGCTGACCGCTTCCTCGTGCTTTACGGTATCGCCGCTCCCGATTCGCAGCGCATCGCCTTCTATCGCCTT
CTTGACGAGTTCTTCTGAGCGGGACTCTGGGGTTCGCGAAATGACCGACCAAGCGACGCCCAACCTGCCA
TCACGAGATTTCGATTCCACCGCCGCCTTCTATGAAAGGTTGGGCTTCGGAATCGTTTTCCGGGACGCCG
GCTGGATGATCCTCCAGCGCGGGGATCTCATGCTGGAGTTCTTCGCCCACCCCAACTTGTTTATTGCAGC
TTATAATGGTTACAAATAAAGCAATAGCATCACAAATTTCACAAATAAAGCATTTTTTTCACTGCATTCT
AGTTGTGGTTTGTCCAAACTCATCAATGTATCTTATCATGTCTGTATACCGTCGACCTCTAGCTAGAGCT
TGGCGTAATCATGGTCATAGCTGTTTCCTGTGTGAAATTGTTATCCGCTCACAATTCCACACAACATACG
AGCCGGAAGCATAAAGTGTAAAGCCTGGGGTGCCTAATGAGTGAGCTAACTCACATTAATTGCGTTGCGC
TCACTGCCCGCTTTCCAGTCGGGAAACCTGTCGTGCCAGCTGCATTAATGAATCGGCCAACGCGCGGGGA
GAGGCGGTTTGCGTATTGGGCGCTCTTCCGCTTCCTCGCTCACTGACTCGCTGCGCTCGGTCGTTCGGCT
GCGGCGAGCGGTATCAGCTCACTCAAAGGCGGTAATACGGTTATCCACAGAATCAGGGGATAACGCAGGA
AAGAACATGTGAGCAAAAGGCCAGGAACCGTAAAAAGGCCGCGTTGCTGGCGTTTTTCCATAGGCTCCGC
CCCCCTGACGAGCATCACAAAAATCGACGCTCAAGTCAGAGGTGGCGAAACCCGACAGGACTATAAAGAT
ACCAGGCGTTTCCCCCTGGAAGCTCCCTCGTGCGCTCTCCTGTTCCGACCCTGCCGCTTACCGGATACCT
GTCCGCCTTTCTCCCTTCGGGAAGCGTGGCGCTTTCTCATAGCTCACGCTGTAGGTATCTCAGTTCGGTG
TAGGTCGTTCGCTCCAAGCTGGGCTGTGTGCACGAACCCCCCGTTCAGCCCGACCGCTGCGCCTTATCCG
GTAACTATCGTCTTGAGTCCAACCCGGTAAGACACGACTTATCGCCACTGGCAGCAGCCACTGGTAACAG
GATTAGCAGAGCGAGGTATGTAGGCGGTGCTACAGAGTTCTTGAAGTGGTGGCCTAACTACGGCTACACT
AGAAGAACAGTATTTGGTATCTGCGCTCTGCTGAAGCCAGTTACCTTCGGAAAAAGAGTTGGTAGCTCTT
GATCCGGCAAACAAACCACCGCTGGTAGCGGTGGTTTTTTTGTTTGCAAGCAGCAGATTACGCGCAGAAA
AAAAGGATCTCAAGAAGATCCTTTGATCTTTTCTACGGGGTCTGACGCTCAGTGGAACGAAAACTCACGT
TAAGGGATTTTGGTCATGAGATTATCAAAAAGGATCTTCACCTAGATCCTTTTAAATTAAAAATGAAGTT
TTAAATCAATCTAAAGTATATATGAGTAAACTTGGTCTGACAGTTACCAATGCTTAATCAGTGAGGCACC
TATCTCAGCGATCTGTCTATTTCGTTCATCCATAGTTGCCTGACTCCCCGTCGTGTAGATAACTACGATA
CGGGAGGGCTTACCATCTGGCCCCAGTGCTGCAATGATACCGCGAGACCCACGCTCACCGGCTCCAGATT
TATCAGCAATAAACCAGCCAGCCGGAAGGGCCGAGCGCAGAAGTGGTCCTGCAACTTTATCCGCCTCCAT
CCAGTCTATTAATTGTTGCCGGGAAGCTAGAGTAAGTAGTTCGCCAGTTAATAGTTTGCGCAACGTTGTT
GCCATTGCTACAGGCATCGTGGTGTCACGCTCGTCGTTTGGTATGGCTTCATTCAGCTCCGGTTCCCAAC
GATCAAGGCGAGTTACATGATCCCCCATGTTGTGCAAAAAAGCGGTTAGCTCCTTCGGTCCTCCGATCGT
TGTCAGAAGTAAGTTGGCCGCAGTGTTATCACTCATGGTTATGGCAGCACTGCATAATTCTCTTACTGTC
ATGCCATCCGTAAGATGCTTTTCTGTGACTGGTGAGTACTCAACCAAGTCATTCTGAGAATAGTGTATGC
GGCGACCGAGTTGCTCTTGCCCGGCGTCAATACGGGATAATACCGCGCCACATAGCAGAACTTTAAAAGT
GCTCATCATTGGAAAACGTTCTTCGGGGCGAAAACTCTCAAGGATCTTACCGCTGTTGAGATCCAGTTCG
ATGTAACCCACTCGTGCACCCAACTGATCTTCAGCATCTTTTACTTTCACCAGCGTTTCTGGGTGAGCAA
AAACAGGAAGGCAAAATGCCGCAAAAAAGGGAATAAGGGCGACACGGAAATGTTGAATACTCATACTCTT
CCTTTTTCAATATTATTGAAGCATTTATCAGGGTTATTGTCTCATGAGCGGATACATATTTGAATGTATT
TAGAAAAATAAACAAATAGGGGTTCCGCGCACATTTCCCCGAAAAGTGCCACCTGACGTCGACGGATCGG
GAGATCTCCCGATCCCCTATGGTGCACTCTCAGTACAATCTGCTCTGATGCCGCATAGTTAAGCCAGTAT
CTGCTCCCTGCTTGTGTGTTGGAGGTCGCTGAGTAGTGCGCGAGCAAAATTTAAGCTACAACAAGGCAAG
GCTTGACCGACAATTGCATGAAGAATCTGCTTAGGGTTAGGCGTTTTGCGCTGCTTCGCGATGTACGGGC
CAGATATACGCGTTGACATTGATTATTGACTAGGCTTTTGCAAAAAGCTTTGCAAAGATGGATAAAGTTT
TAAACAGAGAGGAATCTTTGCAGCTAATGGACCTTCTAGGTCTTGAAAGGAGTGGGAATTGGCTCCGGTG
CCCGTCAGTGGGCAGAGCGCACATCGCCCACAGTCCCCGAGAAGTTGGGGGGAGGGGTCGGCAATTGAAC
CGGTGCCTAGAGAAGGTGGCGCGGGGTAAACTGGGAAAGTGATGTCGTGTACTGGCTCCGCCTTTTTCCC
GAGGGTGGGGGAGAACCGTATATAAGTGCAGTAGTCGCCGTGAACGTTCTTTTTCGCAACGGGTTTGCCG
CCAGAACACAGGTAAGTGCCGTGTGTGGTTCCCGCGGGCCTGGCCTCTTTACGGGTTATGGCCCTTGCGT
GCCTTGAATTACTTCCACCTGGCTGCAGTACGTGATTCTTGATCCCGAGCTTCGGGTTGGAAGTGGGTGG
GAGAGTTCGAGGCCTTGCGCTTAAGGAGCCCCTTCGCCTCGTGCTTGAGTTGAGGCCTGGCCTGGGCGCT
GGGGCCGCCGCGTGCGAATCTGGTGGCACCTTCGCGCCTGTCTCGCTGCTTTCGATAAGTCTCTAGCCAT
TTAAAATTTTTGATGACCTGCTGCGACGCTTTTTTTCTGGCAAGATAGTCTTGTAAATGCGGGCCAAGAT
CTGCACACTGGTATTTCGGTTTTTGGGGCCGCGGGCGGCGACGGGGCCCGTGCGTCCCAGCGCACATGTT
CGGCGAGGCGGGGCCTGCGAGCGCGGCCACCGAGAATCGGACGGGGGTAGTCTCAAGCTGGCCGGCCTGC
TCTGGTGCCTGGCCTCGCGCCGCCGTGTATCGCCCCGCCCTGGGCGGCAAGGCTGGCCCGGTCGGCACCA
GTTGCGTGAGCGGAAAGATGGCCGCTTCCCGGCCCTGCTGCAGGGAGCTCAAAATGGAGGACGCGGCGCT
CGGGAGAGCGGGCGGGTGAGTCACCCACACAAAGGAAAAGGGCCTTTCCGTCCTCAGCCGTCGCTTCATG
TGACTCCACGGAGTACCGGGCGCCGTCCAGGCACCTCGATTAGTTCTCGAGCTTTTGGAGTACGTCGTCT
TTAGGTTGGGGGGAGGGGTTTTATGCGATGGAGTTTCCCCACACTGAGTGGGTGGAGACTGAAGTTAGGC
CAGCTTGGCACTTGATGTAATTCTCCTTGGAATTTGCCCTTTTTGAGTTTGGATCTTGGTTCATTCTCAA
GCCTCAGACAGTGGTTCAAAGTTTTTTTCTTCCATTTCAGGTGTCGTGAGGAATTAGCTTGGTACTAATA
CGACTCACTATAGGGAGACCCAAGCTGGCTAGGTAAGCTTGGTACCGAGCTCGGATCCGCCAGCCATGAA
GGATAACACCGTGCCACTGAAATTGATTGCCCTGTTAGCGAACGGTGAATTTCACTCTGGCGAGCAGTTG
GGTGAAACGCTGGGAATGAGCCGGGCGGCTATTAATAAACACATTCAGACACTGCGTGACTGGGGCGTTG
ATGTCTTTACCGTTCCGGGTAAAGGATACAGCCTGCCTGAGCCTATCCAGTTACTTAATGCTAAACAGAT
ATTGGGTCAGCTGGATGGCGGTAGTGTAGCCGTGCTGCCAGTGATTGACTCCACGAATCAGTACCTTCTT
GATCGTATCGGAGAGCTTAAATCGGGCGATGCTTGCATTGCAGAATACCAGCAGGCTGGCCGTGGTCGCC
GGGGTCGGAAATGGTTTTCGCCTTTTGGCGCAAACTTATATTTGTCGATGTTCTGGCGTCTGGAACAAGG
CCCGGCGGCGGCGATTGGTTTAAGTCTGGTTATCGGTATCGTGATGGCGGAAGTATTACGCAAGCTGGGT
GCAGATAAAGTTCGTGTTAAATGGCCTAATGACCTCTATCTGCAGGATCGCAAGCTGGCAGGCATTCTGG
TGGAGCTGACTGGCAAAACTGGCGATGCGGCGCAAATAGTCATTGGAGCCGGGATCAACATGGCAATGCG
CCGTGTTGAAGAGAGTGTCGTTAATCAGGGGTGGATCACGCTGCAGGAAGCGGGGATCAATCTCGATCGT
AATACGTTGGCGGCCATGCTAATACGTGAATTACGTGCTGCGTTGGAACTCTTCGAACAAGAAGGATTGG
CACCTTATCTGTCGCGCTGGGAAAAGCTGGATAATTTTATTAATCGCCCAGTGAAACTTATCATTGGTGA
TAAAGAAATATTTGGCATTTCACGCGGAATAGACAAACAGGGGGCTTTATTACTTGAGCAGGATGGAATA
ATAAAACCCTGGATGGGCGGTGAAATATCCCTGCGTAGTGCAGAAAAATCTAGAGGGCCCTTCGAAGGTA
AGCCTATCCCTAACCCTCTCCTCGGTCTCGATTCTACGCGTACCGGTCATCATCACCATCACCATTGAGT
TTAAACCCGCTGATCAGCCTCGACTGTGCCTTCTAGTTGCCAGCCATCTGTTGTTTGCCCCTCCCCCGTG
CCTTCCTTGACCCTGGAAGGTGCCACTCCCACTGTCCTTTCCTAATAAAATGAGGAAATTGCATCGCATT
GTCTGAGTAGGTGTCATTCTATTCTGGGGGGTGGGGTGGGGCAGGACAGCAAGGGGGAGGATTGGGAAGA
CAATAGCAGGCATGCTGGGGATGCGGTGGGCTCTATGGCTTCTGAGGCGGAAAGAACCAGCTGGGGCTCT
AGGGGGTATCCCC
[124 nt withheld, positions 6664-6787]
C
[91 nt withheld, positions 6789-6879]
A
[49 nt withheld, positions 6881-6929]
CCTTTGACGTTGGAGTCCACGTTCTTT
[37 nt withheld, positions 6957-6993]
ACCCTATCTCGGTCTATTCTTTTGATTTATAAGGGATTTTGCCGATTTCGGCCTATTGGTTAAAAAATGA
GCTGATTTAACAAAAATTTAACGCG
